Addgene plasmid #49125: pEMS1995
Purpose: AAV plasmid with GPR88 (Ple94) promoter driving expression of iCre.
Depositing lab: Elizabeth Simpson. Depositing organization: University of British Columbia. Publication: New MiniPromoter Ple345 (NEFL) Drives Strong and Specific Expression in Retinal Ganglion Cells of Mouse and Primate Retina. Simpson E, Korecki AJ, Fornes O, McGill TJ, Cueva-Vargas JL, Agostinone J, Farkas RA, Hickmott JW, Lam SL, Mathelier A, Renner LM, Stoddard J, Zhou M, Di Polo A, Neuringer M, Wasserman WW. Hum Gene Ther. 2018 Jul 31. doi: 10.1089/hum.2018.118. PubMed 30062914.
Backbone
  Vector backbone: AAV2
  Vector type: Mammalian Expression, AAV
Growth in bacteria
  Bacterial resistance: Ampicillin, 100 μg/mL
  Growth temperature: 30°C
  Growth strain: Stbl2
  Copy number: Low Copy
Gene/Insert
  Gene/Insert name: ssAAV-Ple94-iCre (alt name: iCre)
  Species: Synthetic
  Promoter: GPR88
  Cloning method: Restriction Enzyme; 5′ cloning site Unknown (unknown if destroyed); 3′ cloning site Unknown (unknown if destroyed)
Terms and licenses: Academic/Nonprofit Terms; Industry Terms: Not Available to Industry
Depositor comments: Please see the annotated GenBank file and the additional image file for the specific location of the minipromoter in this plasmid.
How to cite: pEMS1995 was a gift from Elizabeth Simpson (Addgene plasmid # 49125 ; http://n2t.net/addgene:49125 ; RRID:Addgene_49125)
