[The description below was written by a language model from this plasmid's Addgene catalogue record.]
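Description:
pEMS1995 is an AAV transfer plasmid built on an AAV2 backbone and classed as a mammalian expression vector. Its insert, ssAAV-Ple94-iCre, is a single-stranded AAV genome in which the Ple94 MiniPromoter, a compact synthetic regulatory element designed from the GPR88 gene, drives expression of iCre. iCre is a codon-improved version of Cre recombinase optimised for expression in mammalian cells, and it catalyses recombination between loxP sites. In a plasmid of this type, the expression cassette is normally flanked by AAV2 inverted terminal repeats, which are the cis elements needed for replication and packaging of the genome into viral particles when helper functions are supplied in trans. No feature table accompanies this record, however, so the ITRs, any polyadenylation signal, intron or post-transcriptional element, the bacterial origin of replication and the exact position of the MiniPromoter cannot be confirmed here. The depositor refers users to an annotated sequence file for the promoter location. The cloning sites are listed as unknown.

In bacteria the plasmid is selected with ampicillin and is recorded as low copy. It is maintained in a recombination-deficient strain, which is common for repeat-containing AAV plasmids because the ITRs are prone to rearrangement.

The purpose supported by the record is production of recombinant AAV that delivers Cre under a small, cell-type-restricted promoter. This lets recombination of floxed alleles or Cre-dependent reporters reveal or exploit the expression pattern conferred by the GPR88-derived element. The associated publication concerns the characterisation of MiniPromoters for specific expression in the mouse and primate retina, placing this construct within a wider collection of promoter-testing AAV tools. Distribution is limited to academic and nonprofit users.
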