>Addgene plasmid #49125 | pEMS1995 | addgene partial sequence | sequence record 122715 | EBV-rev 5'-GTGGTTTGTCCAAACTCATC-3'
GCGGCCGCTCAGTCCCCATCCTCGAGCAGCCTCACCATGGCCCCAGTCTCAGAGTCCAGGTTTCTGATGT
AGTTCATCACTATGTTCACATTGGTCCAGCCACCAGCCTGCATGATTTCAGGGATGGACACACCAGCCCT
GGCCATGTCCCTGGCAGCACCCACTCTGGCAGAGTGGCCAGACCAGGCCAGGTATCTCTGCCCAGAGTCA
TCCTTGGCACCATAGATCAGGCGGTGGGTGGCCTCAAAGATCCCTTCCAGGGCCCGGGTGGACAGTTGGG
AGGTGGCAGAAGGGGCAGCCACACCATTCTTTCTGACCCGGCAGAACAGGTAGTTGTTGGGGTCATCAGC
CACACCAGACACAGAGATCCATCTCTCCACCAGCTTGGTAACCCCCAGGGACAGGGCCTTCTCCACACCA
GCTGTGGACACCAGGGTCTTGGTCCTGCCAATGTGGATCAGCATTCTCCCACCATCGGTGCGGGAGATGT
CCTTCACTCTGATTCTGGCAATTTCGGCAATGCGCAGCAGGGTGTTGTAGGCAATGCCCAGGAAGGCCAG
GTTCCTGATGTCCTGGCATCTGTCAGAGTTCTCCATCAGGGATCTGACTTGGTCAAAGTCAGTGCGTTCA
AAGGCCAGGGCCTGCTTGGCTCTCTCCCCAGCATCCACATTCTCCTTTCTGATTCTCCTCATCACCAGGG
ACACAGCATTGGAGTCAGAAGGGCGAGGCAGGCCAGATCTCCTGTGCAGCATGTTGAGCTGGCCCAGGTG
CTGTTGGATGGTCTTCACAGCCAGGCCTCTGGCTTGCAGGTACAGGAGGTAGTCCCTCACATCCTCAGGT
TCAGCAGGGAACCATTTCCTGTTGTTCAGCTTGCACCAGGCAGCCCAGGATCTGCACACAGACAGGAGCA
TCTTCCAGGTGTGTTCAGAGAAGGCCTGCCTGTCCCTGAACATGTCCATCAGGTTC
