>Addgene plasmid #49125 | pEMS1995 | addgene partial sequence | sequence record 122716 | chim-int-F 5'-TCTTACTGACATCCACTTTGCC-3'
CCAGGCGGCCGCCACCATGTCCAACCTGCTGACTGTGCACCAAAACCTGCCTGCCCTCCCTGTGGATGCC
ACCTCTGATGAAGTCAGGAAGAACCTGATGGACATGTTCAGGGACAGGCAGGCCTTCTCTGAACACACCT
GGAAGATGCTCCTGTCTGTGTGCAGATCCTGGGCTGCCTGGTGCAAGCTGAACAACAGGAAATGGTTCCC
TGCTGAACCTGAGGATGTGAGGGACTACCTCCTGTACCTGCAAGCCAGAGGCCTGGCTGTGAAGACCATC
CAACAGCACCTGGGCCAGCTCAACATGCTGCACAGGAGATCTGGCCTGCCTCGCCCTTCTGACTCCAATG
CTGTGTCCCTGGTGATGAGGAGAATCAGAAAGGAGAATGTGGATGCTGGGGAGAGAGCCAAGCAGGCCCT
GGCCTTTGAACGCACTGACTTTGACCAAGTCAGATCCCTGATGGAGAACTCTGACAGATGCCAGGACATC
AGGAACCTGGCCTTCCTGGGCATTGCCTACAACACCCTGCTGCGCATTGCCGAAATTGCCAGAATCAGAG
TGAAGGACATCTCCCGCACCGATGGTGGGAGAATGCTGATCCACATTGGCAGGACCAAGACCCTGGTGTC
CACAGCTGGTGTGGAGAAGGCCCTGTCCCTGGGGGTTACCAAGCTGGTGGAGAGATGGATCTCTGTGTCT
GGTGTGGCTGATGACCCCAACAACTACCTGTTCTGCCGGGTCAGAAAGAATGGTGTGGCTGCCCCTTCTG
CCACCTCCCAACTGTCCACCCGGGCCCTGGAAGGGATCTTTGAGGCCACCCACCGCCTGATCTATGGTGC
CAAGGATGACTCTGGGCAGAGATACCTGGCCTGGTCTGGCCACTCTGCCAGAGTGGGTGCTGCCAGGGAC
ATGGCCAGGGCTGGTGTGTCCATCCCTGAAATCATGCAGGCTGGTGGCTGGACCAATGTGAACATAGTGA
TGAACTACATCA
